>Addgene plasmid #200255 | pJH4506 | addgene full sequence | sequence record 408449 | Addgene NGS Result
ATGACCATGATTACGCCAAGCTTGCATGCGCGGCCGCATCATGACATCAGTATTCTGCTATTCAGCTAAG
ATTCTTGTTGTCGTCATTTGATGTATCCGTTCGTCGGTGCAGGACTTCCACATGGCGCAGTCGAAACCAT
GTTAATCTCTGAAGTCAAATGGTCTAAGAATTCACAGTATAGACGGACTGCAGGTGTAAACTTATCCTAT
ATATCACCCAAGACGTATTACCTTGTCAGACTGCATTTACACAAGTAATCCCACTTATTATATGATGTCA
CGCGTTATAAAACGGAAGCTTACTTATTGTGGAACAGGTGGAATACTCAAAAACATTGAAAATTCTTACA
ATTTCTAAGTAAAAACCTTATGAATGTTTTGTACGTATTATTATTCCCATTCTTCCATTTAGTTGTCAGT
TTTTCATTGCTCGGGAAGATTTGCATAAATATCGCCATTGACCAGTCTACTCCCCAGTTTTTTGATCATG
ATTTTTCACAACAATGATCAATCAAATAAACATCATATCATCTTATCCCGATTAAGCGCCCTCGCAATTT
TATTGCCTCATCTTCTTAATAATAGAAACCATATGCTCATTTTTGGCTTAGTTTTTGCTCAGTTCAATTT
TCCTTATTCCATCGTAAGCGTTAAGTCTAGAAGGCTTTTTGTTATTCACTTTTTTTCTTTGCTTTTTACT
TTTCTCTTTCTTCACGAGACAAATATTGGTATTATTGCTCATCTCTCTACTAATAAAACTCAACAATTTC
GTTGAAACTTGGTCTCTAGAGTTTGATGAGTTGTTTGTGTTATTTTTGATCTAAATTTTCAATTTTGTGG
AAGTAAGGCTTGCAAGATAGACAAAGACAACAAGAAAATAAACGAAGGGATTGAGGAAGAATAAACTGAA
ATGATCATGGTTAAGAAAATAGGAAGAAAATAGAAGAAGAGCGGCCGGCTCACTAGGTTAAATTATTTTT
GTGCTTGTTGTGGGGAGCGTTGAGTAAGACCTAGAGCAAGGAACGCGGTTAGCAATCCCTGCCGTTTCCA
AATCTCCAGAGACTATGCGAAATTCAGAAGACACGGGACATCAAGACAGATAGGTACGGAGTAAGACCTT
CAAATTGTTTCTTCTCTTCTTGATTACTCTCTTGCTCCTCTCTCGTCCATTGTGCTCTTTCCCACACACT
GAGCAAAAGCATCGTCATTGTGGAAAGTGAGCTTGATGTGGTTGGCTCAAACATCTGACCAGCTAGACTT
GTCACTTGTAAGATATCACATCGCACTTCCCAATTAATCTTAAAATCCGCTTGACTCATTTATTTTTGAA
TTCGTTTTTGTTTGAAATTGTAAACTTCGGAATAGTTCCAGACCGATTCAGAACTAGTATGATCACCTAT
GAAACGTGATTTCTGAAATATTCTTACTTTTTTCTAGACAACTCAAGATCTCGATCGGCCAAAATTGTAT
TATCCTCGTAATCATCATAACCATTTCCGATATTCTGATCACAACGGCTTTCTTTCGAATCTAGTACGTC
TCACGTACAACTGCCCACAAACGATTTCCATGAAACTGATAAATAATTAAAGACTTTGGACTTACCAAGA
GTTCAAACAGGTTTTATTTCGTTTTCTATTTTTGAAAAAAAAATCATTCCAGTTGGACGACAAAAACAGT
TGTAGAACTTTAATAATAATATTTATTCTTGACACAAAAAAACTTATCGTATTTGTAAGGGGAAAATAGA
CCCATAATTAACAACGTTTCTATTAGTTATGCATTTTACTGTACTCATGATATTACTCCAATAACAAATA
ATTTATCTGAAATAGCACTTTTCTCCTTCTCCCTGTGCTCCAATACAGTCCAGACACATATTAATTTTCA
ACACCACATCACGCACATCTTCCATAGGAAATTAAAAAAAAAATACATTAGACTTCCTATTCATATCAAA
TATTTCACATCATAATATTTTTGTTTGCTCATTTTTCAACACTTTTCTGATTCATTTTATTTTTGTACGT
TACGATACCTACATCAGTTATTTTTCACCTGCCGTCACTTATTTTAGATATTCCTTAATTTTGACTACGT
ATTACTCATTGTTAACATTTCTGATATTTGTATACTCAAAGCCATTTGGAAAGAATCAGAACAGTGATTT
CAGTTTTGATGCTGGCCAACTAGTTGAATAACGTGATGAGGACCATTGAGTAATTAGAGAAAACATGTTT
ACGAATATAGTCGGCTAAATTGAGAAAAATACCTAAATAACTGGCAATAAGCTCAGAACTGAAAAACAAA
AAATTGCTAACCATCCCGTGAATTTTTGATGTGTGCCTGTCTATGCCGTCATGTTCATCTCATGTGCTTT
GTTTTCAATCCCTGGTCTCTTGTAATTTTTCTTTTAAAAAGAAGTCTGCTATTCGTGACAAATTAAAATT
GAAAATTCATATATCTTTAGAGTATAGCCGTTTTGAGTCAGCAACAAACAATTAGGTGCCACTTCCGGGA
CAGGCACCTCTGAAATAAAAGGAATAAGAAAATAGTGAGATATTCCCCCCTCACTGATCAAACTTCTTTT
TTTCCCTTTACTACGTTTACCTATATTTTTATTCTGTTAGTTTGGTCGAAAATTGGTGGAGGATGTCTAG
AATTTGCAGGATACAAATTGAGACTAAAGAAAATTGAATTTCTTCAAGTCTTCTCGATTTCTTGATTTCT
AGTAAAGCTTCCTTTGTAACTACTGTAATAGTTAGTGAGAATAATTAAATTTTGGCGCCTGCCAGTCATT
TCTAGTGAACAAATATAACATCAATACTTTGAAATCTAATTTTCTAAGTAGCTCGGGTAATTTTTTTGTT
CACATCACTCCTTACAACACAACTTTCTTCAAAAATTTCACGTCTATATTTAGTTTCAATTTTTCAAAGG
TTGAAGGCGTCTAGACTTCGATGAATACCAAAATTAAAGCAATCATAGTTTTTTAGGTAAAGTTTATGAA
TCTGCAAAGTCATACTATAAAACTGATCTTAGAAATTTTTCTTGCAGATTTTATCTTAATATTTCAAAAA
ACATCGTTATGTTCCCATTTTGATTTTTGGTGTAATGGTCGTGTTTCTACGAACAAAAACGGAGACACCC
CCAAAAATTTTTGAGATGCTGTTTTTGAAAATAATAAAGGCAGCTGTCAGCTTTATTCATTTTTCTGAAA
AACAATTCACTGTCATTTTGAGCTAATAGCTGCAAAACCAACAAACGTAAAAACTCAGAAAGCATTCAAA
AATCGTAAAACTTGAGTTTTTCTCAAGAAATACGATTAAGATTACTGTAGACAAATTTATAGTAAATTGA
ATTAAAGTGTAATTTGATAAATGCATGACTTTCTCAGATTTATTCATTTTCCACATATAAACTCTAATTG
AATACTAGGAACTGTGTATGAGTATATCATTTGTTGAAATGCTACATTTTTCTGTTAGTCTAGATTTTTT
AACGAGTTTGTGTCTTGGTAATTGTCGTGTGTATTCATTGTTCACAGCTTCTAATAGGAAAGGGTTATTT
TCAAAAAACGTTCTGTACTTCGCTGGTAGGAGTACTGTAGTTTTACTATTTTTTTTATATAACAGAACTA
TTTGTTTCTGCTTTGAAAGCATAATTCGAATAATTACGTAGGATTCAATTTTTCTTGATACTCATTTTCT
TTTTTGTCTAACCATTTCATTCTGACACATAAATTACCAATAACAGATTGATTGTCTGTACTTTATGTTA
TTTTCCTTTCAATATTTTTCCTCTCTCTTATTTCTAAAAGCGGAAATGAAAAACGACTCTGAGAATTAAT
TTTCTTCATTTCTTCTGTAGGCGTAACTGCACTTTCTGGGATTTCTTTTTGCTGTCATAATACGGGAGTA
CCCGGGATTGGCCAAAGGACCCAAAGGTATGTTTCGAATGATACTAACATAACATAGAACATTTTCAGGA
GGACCCTTGGCTAGCATGCCGATCACCATCAACAACTTCCGTTACTCCGACCCGGTTAACAACGACACCA
TCATCATGATGGAACCGCCGTACTGCAAAGGTCTAGACATCTACTACAAAGCCTTCAAAATCACCGACCG
TATCTGGATCGTTCCGGAACGTTACGAATTTGGTACTAAACCGGAAGACTTCAACCCGCCGTCCTCCCTG
ATCGAAGGTGCTTCCGAATACTACGACCCGAACTACCTGCGTACCGACTCCGACAAAGACCGTTTCCTGC
AGACCATGGTTAAACTGTTCAACCGTATCAAAAACAACGTTGCTGGTGAAGCTCTGCTGGACAAAATCAT
CAACGCTATCCCGTACCTGGGTAACTCCTACTCCCTGCTGGACAAATTCGACACCAACTCCAACTCCGTT
TCCTTCAACCTGCTGGAACAGGATCCGTCCGGTGCTACCACCAAATCCGCTATGCTGACCAACCTGATCA
TCTTCGGTCCGGGTCCGGTTCTGAACAAAAACGAAGTTCGTGGTATCGTTCTGCGTGTTGACAACAAAAA
CTACTTCCCGTGCCGTGACGGTTTCGGTTCCATCATGCAGATGGCTTTCTGCCCGGAATACGTACCGACC
TTCGACAACGTTATCGAAAACATCACCTCCCTGACCATCGGTAAATCCAAATACTTCCAGGACCCGGCTC
TGCTGCTGATGCACGAACTGATCCACGTTCTGCACGGTCTGTACGGCATGCAGGTTTCCTCCCACGAAAT
CATCCCGTCCAAACAGGAAATCTACATGCAGCACACCTACCCGATCTCCGCTGAAGAGCTCTTCACCTTC
GGTGGTCAGGACGCTAACCTGATCTCCATCGATATCAAAAACGACCTGTACGAAAAAACCCTGAACGACT
ACAAAGCTATCGCTAACAAACTGTCCCAGGTTACCTCCTGCAACGACCCGAACATCGACATCGACTCCTA
CAAACAGATCTATCAGCAGAAGTATCAGTTTGATAAGGATTCCAACGGCCAGTATATAGTGAACGAGGAT
AAGTTTCAGATACTGTATAACTCCATAATGTATGGCTTTACTGAGATAGAGCTGGGCAAGAAGTTTAACA
TAAAGACTCGCTTAAGCTATTTTTCCATGAACCACGATCCTGTGAAGATACCTAACCTGCTGGATGATAC
TATATATAACGATACTGAGGGCTTTAACATAGAGTCCAAGGATCTGAAGTCCGAGTATAAGGGCCAGAAC
ATGAGGGTGAACACTAACGCCTTTAGGAACGTCGACGGTTCCGGTCTGGTTTCCAAACTGATCGGTCTGT
GCAAAAAAATCATCCCGCCGACCAACATCCGTGAAAACCTGTACAACCGTACCGCTAGGGTACCGGTAGA
AAAAATGCTCGAGATGGTGAGCAAGGGCGAGGAGGATAACATGGCCATCATCAAGGAGTTCATGCGCTTC
AAGGTGCACATGGAGGGCTCCGTGAACGGCCACGAGTTCGAGATCGAGGGCGAGGGCGAGGGCCGCCCCT
ACGAGGGCACCCAGACCGCCAAGCTGAAGGTGACCAAGGGTGGCCCCCTGCCCTTCGCCTGGGACATCCT
GTCCCCTCAGTTCATGTACGGCTCCAAGGCCTACGTGAAGCACCCCGCCGACATCCCCGACTACTTGAAG
CTGTCCTTCCCCGAGGGCTTCAAGTGGGAGCGCGTGATGAACTTCGAGGACGGCGGCGTGGTGACCGTGA
CCCAGGACTCCTCCCTGCAGGACGGCGAGTTCATCTACAAGGTGAAGCTGCGCGGCACCAACTTCCCCTC
CGACGGCCCCGTAATGCAGAAGAAGACCATGGGCTGGGAGGCCTCCTCCGAGCGGATGTACCCCGAGGAC
GGCGCCCTGAAGGGCGAGATCAAGCAGAGGCTGAAGCTGAAGGACGGCGGCCACTACGACGCTGAGGTCA
AGACCACCTACAAGGCCAAGAAGCCCGTGCAGCTGCCCGGCGCCTACAACGTCAACATCAAGTTGGACAT
CACCTCCCACAACGAGGACTACACCATCGTGGAACAGTACGAACGCGCCGAGGGCCGCCACTCCACCGGC
GGCATGGACGAGCTGTACAAGTAAGAATTCCAACTGAGCGCCGGTCGCTACCATTACCAACTTGTCTGGT
GTCAAAAATAATAGGGGCCGCTGTCATCAGAGTAAGTTTAAACTGAGTTCTACTAACTAACGAGTAATAT
TTAAATTTTCAGCATCTCGCGCCCGTGCCTCTGACTTCTAAGTCCAATTACTCTTCAACATCCCTACATG
CTCTTTCTCCCTGTGCTCCCACCCCCTATTTTTGTTATTATCAAAAAACTTCTCTTAATTTCTTTGTTTT
TTAGCTTCTTTTAAGTCACCTCTAACAATGAAATTGTGTAGATTCAAAAATAGAATTAATTCGTAATAAA
AAGTCGAAAAAAATTGTGCTCCCTCCCCCCATTAATAATAATTCTATCCCAAAATCTACACAATGTTCTG
TGTACACTTCTTATGTTTTTTACTTCTGATAAATTTTTTTGAAACATCATAGAAAAAACCGCACACAAAA
TACCTTATCATATGTTACGTTTCAGTTTATGACCGCAATTTTTATTTCTTCGCACGTCTGGGCCTCTCAT
GACGTCAAATCATGCTCATCGTGAAAAAGTTTTGGAGTATTTTTGGAATTTTTCAATCAAGTGAAAGTTT
ATGAAATTAATTTTCCTGCTTTTGCTTTTTGGGGTTTCCCCTATTGTTTGTCAAGATTTCGAGGACGGCG
TTTTTCTTGCTAAAATCACAAGTATTGATGAGCACGATGCAAGAAAGATCGGAAGAAGGTTTGGGTTTGA
GGCTCAGTGGAAGGTGAGTAGAAGTTGATAATTTGAAAGTGGAGTAGTGTCTATGGGGTTTTTGCCTTAA
ATGACAGAATACATTCCCAATATACCAAACATAACTGTTTCCTACTAGTCGGCCGTACGGGCCCTTTCGT
CTCGCGCGTTTCGGTGATGACGGTGAAAACCTCTGACACATGCAGCTCCCGGAGACGGTCACAGCTTGTC
TGTAAGCGGATGCCGGGAGCAGACAAGCCCGTCAGGGCGCGTCAGCGGGTGTTGGCGGGTGTCGGGGCTG
GCTTAACTATGCGGCATCAGAGCAGATTGTACTGAGAGTGCACCATATGCGGTGTGAAATACCGCACAGA
TGCGTAAGGAGAAAATACCGCATCAGGCGGCCTTAATTAAGGGCCTCGTGATACGCCTATTTTTATAGGT
TAATGTCATGATAATAATGGTTTCTTAGACGTCAGGTGGCACTTTTCGGGGAAATGTGCGCGGAACCCCT
ATTTGTTTATTTTTCTAAATACATTCAAATATGTATCCGCTCATGAGACAATAACCCTGATAAATGCTTC
AATAATATTGAAAAAGGAAGAGTATGAGTATTCAACATTTCCGTGTCGCCCTTATTCCCTTTTTTGCGGC
ATTTTGCCTTCCTGTTTTTGCTCACCCAGAAACGCTGGTGAAAGTAAAAGATGCTGAAGATCAGTTGGGT
GCACGAGTGGGTTACATCGAACTGGATCTCAACAGCGGTAAGATCCTTGAGAGTTTTCGCCCCGAAGAAC
GTTTTCCAATGATGAGCACTTTTAAAGTTCTGCTATGTGGCGCGGTATTATCCCGTATTGACGCCGGGCA
AGAGCAACTCGGTCGCCGCATACACTATTCTCAGAATGACTTGGTTGAGTACTCACCAGTCACAGAAAAG
CATCTTACGGATGGCATGACAGTAAGAGAATTATGCAGTGCTGCCATAACCATGAGTGATAACACTGCGG
CCAACTTACTTCTGACAACGATCGGAGGACCGAAGGAGCTAACCGCTTTTTTGCACAACATGGGGGATCA
TGTAACTCGCCTTGATCGTTGGGAACCGGAGCTGAATGAAGCCATACCAAACGACGAGCGTGACACCACG
ATGCCTGTAGCAATGGCAACAACGTTGCGCAAACTATTAACTGGCGAACTACTTACTCTAGCTTCCCGGC
AACAATTAATAGACTGGATGGAGGCGGATAAAGTTGCAGGACCACTTCTGCGCTCGGCCCTTCCGGCTGG
CTGGTTTATTGCTGATAAATCTGGAGCCGGTGAGCGTGGGTCTCGCGGTATCATTGCAGCACTGGGGCCA
GATGGTAAGCCCTCCCGTATCGTAGTTATCTACACGACGGGGAGTCAGGCAACTATGGATGAACGAAATA
GACAGATCGCTGAGATAGGTGCCTCACTGATTAAGCATTGGTAACTGTCAGACCAAGTTTACTCATATAT
ACTTTAGATTGATTTAAAACTTCATTTTTAATTTAAAAGGATCTAGGTGAAGATCCTTTTTGATAATCTC
ATGACCAAAATCCCTTAACGTGAGTTTTCGTTCCACTGAGCGTCAGACCCCGTAGAAAAGATCAAAGGAT
CTTCTTGAGATCCTTTTTTTCTGCGCGTAATCTGCTGCTTGCAAACAAAAAAACCACCGCTACCAGCGGT
GGTTTGTTTGCCGGATCAAGAGCTACCAACTCTTTTTCCGAAGGTAACTGGCTTCAGCAGAGCGCAGATA
CCAAATACTGTTCTTCTAGTGTAGCCGTAGTTAGGCCACCACTTCAAGAACTCTGTAGCACCGCCTACAT
ACCTCGCTCTGCTAATCCTGTTACCAGTGGCTGCTGCCAGTGGCGATAAGTCGTGTCTTACCGGGTTGGA
CTCAAGACGATAGTTACCGGATAAGGCGCAGCGGTCGGGCTGAACGGGGGGTTCGTGCACACAGCCCAGC
TTGGAGCGAACGACCTACACCGAACTGAGATACCTACAGCGTGAGCTATGAGAAAGCGCCACGCTTCCCG
AAGGGAGAAAGGCGGACAGGTATCCGGTAAGCGGCAGGGTCGGAACAGGAGAGCGCACGAGGGAGCTTCC
AGGGGGAAACGCCTGGTATCTTTATAGTCCTGTCGGGTTTCGCCACCTCTGACTTGAGCGTCGATTTTTG
TGATGCTCGTCAGGGGGGCGGAGCCTATGGAAAAACGCCAGCAACGCGGCCTTTTTACGGTTCCTGGCCT
TTTGCTGGCCTTTTGCTCACATGTTCTTTCCTGCGTTATCCCCTGATTCTGTGGATAACCGTATTACCGC
CTTTGAGTGAGCTGATACCGCTCGCCGCAGCCGAACGACCGAGCGCAGCGAGTCAGTGAGCGAGGAAGCG
GAAGAGCGCCCAATACGCAAACCGCCTCTCCCCGCGCGTTGGCCGATTCATTAATGCAGCTGGCACGACA
GGTTTCCCGACTGGAAAGCGGGCAGTGAGCGCAACGCAATTAATGTGAGTTAGCTCACTCATTAGGCACC
CCAGGCTTTACACTTTATGCTTCCGGCTCGTATGTTGTGTGGAATTGTGAGCGGATAACAATTTCACACA
GGAAACAGCT
Features (pLannotate 1.2.2; 12 found; start..end, strand, type, name):
   4006..5376    +  CDS            tetX (fragment): TETX_CLOTE - Experimental evidence at protein level: Swiss-Prot protein existence level 1. Tetanus toxin acts by inhibiting neurotransmitter release. It binds to peripheral neuronal synapses, is internalized and moves by retrograde transport up the axon into the spinal cord where it can move between postsynaptic and presynaptic neurons. It inhibits neurotransmitter release by acting as a zinc endopeptidase that catalyzes the hydrolysis of the '76-Gln-|-Phe-77' bond of synaptobrevin-2. From Clostridium tetani (strain Massachusetts / E88).
   5404..6111    +  CDS            mCherry: mCherry is a basic (constitutively fluorescent) red fluorescent protein published in 2004, derived from Discosoma sp.. It is reported to be a very rapidly-maturing monomer with low acid sensitivity.
   6721..6873    +  CDS            aex-5 (fragment): AEX5_CAEEL - Also known as kpc-3 From Caenorhabditis elegans.
   7001..7036    +  CDS            rop (fragment): Rop protein, which maintains plasmids at low copy number; rop
   7138..7237    +  misc_feature   bom (fragment): basis of mobility region from pBR322
   7339..7443    +  promoter       AmpR promoter: bla
   7444..8304    +  CDS            AmpR: β-lactamase; bla; confers resistance to ampicillin, carbenicillin, and related antibiotics
   8475..9063    +  rep_origin     ori: high-copy-number ColE1/pMB1/pBR322/pUC origin of replication
   9246..9338    +  CDS            lacI (fragment): lac repressor; lacI; The lac repressor binds to the lac operator to inhibit transcription in E. coli. This inhibition can be relieved by adding lactose or isopropyl-β-D-thiogalactopyranoside (IPTG).
   9351..9372    +  protein_bind   CAP binding site: CAP binding activates transcription in the presence of cAMP. E. coli catabolite activator protein
   9387..9417    +  promoter       lac promoter: promoter for the E. coli lac operon
   9425..9441    +  protein_bind   lac operator: The lac repressor binds to the lac operator to inhibit transcription in E. coli. This inhibition can be relieved by adding lactose or isopropyl-β-D-thiogalactopyranoside (IPTG). lac repressor encoded by lacI
