[The description below was written by a language model from this plasmid's Addgene catalogue record and pLannotate feature annotations shown in this document.]
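Description:
pJH4506 is a C. elegans expression plasmid built on a pBSK (Bluescript-type) backbone, about 9.5 kb in total. It is maintained in E. coli as a high-copy plasmid through a ColE1/pUC-type origin and selected with ampicillin via the bla (AmpR) gene. The annotated backbone also contains remnants of common cloning-vector sequence: lac promoter, operator and CAP site, plus short lacI, rop and bom fragments. These have no role in worm expression.

The payload is a roughly 1.37 kb fragment of tetanus toxin (TeTx), which the feature table matches to the Clostridium tetani tetX protein, although the catalogue lists the insert species as C. elegans. The toxin is a zinc endopeptidase that cleaves synaptobrevin and thereby blocks neurotransmitter release. The fragment was inserted by Gibson cloning upstream of a backbone-encoded mCherry, which the record lists as a C-terminal tag. The two coding regions lie a short distance apart on the same strand, but the annotation alone does not confirm that they form one continuous reading frame. Expression is driven by the npr-4 promoter, which is not annotated but presumably occupies the roughly 4 kb unannotated region upstream of the toxin. The transcript is terminated by the unc-54 3' UTR named in the purpose line. The short hit annotated as an aex-5 fragment downstream of mCherry probably reflects genomic sequence carried with that 3' region.

According to the record, the construct expresses TeTx with a red fluorescent marker in AVA and other npr-4-positive neurons. This silences synaptic vesicle release from those cells while labelling them, for studies of how AVA shapes motor circuit states.
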