Addgene plasmid #200255: pJH4506
Purpose: Pnpr-4 TeTx mCherry unc-54 3' UTR C.elegans AVA and other neurons expression of TeTx RFP
Depositing lab: Mei Zhen. Publication: A tonically active master neuron modulates mutually exclusive motor states at two timescales. Meng J, Ahamed T, Yu B, Hung W, Ei Mouridi S, Wang Z, Zhang Y, Wen Q, Boulin T, Gao S, Zhen M. Sci Adv. 2024 Apr 12;10(15):eadk0002. doi: 10.1126/sciadv.adk0002. Epub 2024 Apr 10. PubMed 38598630.
Backbone
  Vector backbone: pBSK
  Backbone manufacturer: stratagene
  Backbone size w/o insert (bp): 8087
  Total vector size (bp): 9460
  Vector type: Worm Expression
Growth in bacteria
  Bacterial resistance: Ampicillin, 100 μg/mL
  Growth temperature: 37°C
  Growth strain: DH5alpha
  Copy number: High Copy
Gene/Insert
  Gene/Insert name: TeTx
  Species: C. elegans (nematode)
  Insert size (bp): 1373
  Promoter: Pnpr-4
  Tag / fusion protein: mCherry (C terminal on backbone)
  Cloning method: Gibson Cloning
  Sequencing primers: 5′ ACATTTTCAGGAGGACCCTTGGCTAGCatgccgatcaccatcaacaacttccgt; 3′ TctcgagCATtttttctaccGGTACCctagcggtacggttgtacaggttttcacgg
Terms and licenses: Academic/Nonprofit Terms; Industry Terms: Not Available to Industry
Depositor comments: Please visit for https://www.biorxiv.org/content/10.1101/2021.09.21.461278v4 bioRxiv preprint.
How to cite: pJH4506 was a gift from Mei Zhen (Addgene plasmid # 200255 ; http://n2t.net/addgene:200255 ; RRID:Addgene_200255)
